Addgene plasmid #26175: pMLLCK-J72031
Depositing lab: Christopher Anderson. Depositing organization: University of California, Berkeley.
Backbone
  Vector backbone: pMLL-CK
  Backbone size w/o insert (bp): 2852
  Vector type: Synthetic Biology ; 2ab assembly vector
Growth in bacteria
  Bacterial resistance: Chloramphenicol and Kanamycin, 25 & 50 μg/mL
  Growth temperature: 37°C
  Growth strain: Other
  Growth instructions: Provided in a pir+ strain. Grow at 37C
  Copy number: Low Copy
Gene/Insert
  Gene/Insert name: C terminal HSV tag (alt names: Bmll64; J72031)
  Insert size (bp): 45
  Cloning method: Restriction Enzyme; 5′ cloning site BglII (not destroyed); 3′ cloning site BamHI (not destroyed)
  Sequencing primers: 5′ gtatcacgaggcagaatttcag
Terms and licenses: Academic/Nonprofit Terms; Industry Terms: Not Available to Industry
Depositor comments: Note that this plasmid must be grown in both Chloramphenicol and Kanamycin
How to cite: pMLLCK-J72031 was a gift from Christopher Anderson (Addgene plasmid # 26175 ; http://n2t.net/addgene:26175 ; RRID:Addgene_26175)
