[The description below was written by a language model from this plasmid's Addgene catalogue record and pLannotate feature annotations shown in this document.]
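Description:
pMLLCK-J72031 is a small synthetic-biology part plasmid built on the pMLL-CK backbone, catalogued as a "2ab assembly" vector for use in E. coli. It replicates from the R6K γ origin, which depends on the R6K initiator protein pi supplied in trans. This is consistent with its distribution in a pir+ host strain, and it is listed as low copy. The plasmid carries two resistance markers in tandem: a kanamycin resistance gene (aminoglycoside phosphotransferase, aph(3')-Ia) followed by a chloramphenicol acetyltransferase gene driven by its native cat promoter and closed by the lambda t0 terminator. The depositor notes that both antibiotics must be applied together. The "CK" in the backbone name appears to refer to this chloramphenicol/kanamycin pairing.

The payload is a very short basic part, J72031 (also called Bmll64), a 45 bp sequence encoding a C-terminal HSV epitope tag. It is cloned between BglII and BamHI sites that are both retained. These enzymes leave compatible ends, so flanking sites of this kind allow parts to be joined in series, here presumably to append the tag to the end of a coding sequence for antibody detection of the fusion protein. The annotation does not mark the tag itself, probably because of its size. It does identify attB1 and attB2 Gateway-type recombination sites, plus a fragment of a putative bacterial terminator near the end of the record. The record does not explain the role of the att sites in the assembly scheme. No promoter driving the part is annotated, so the plasmid serves as a part donor rather than an expression construct. The deposited sequence is 2,691 nt, somewhat shorter than the listed backbone size plus insert, a discrepancy the record does not explain.
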