Features (pLannotate 1.2.2; 8 found; start..end, strand, type, name):
    150..174     -  protein_bind   attB2: mutant version of attB; recombination site for the Gateway® BP reaction BP Clonase™
    335..1150    +  CDS            KanR: aminoglycoside phosphotransferase; aph(3')-Ia; confers resistance to kanamycin in bacteria or G418 (Geneticin®) in eukaryotes
   1262..1359    +  promoter       cat promoter: promoter of the E. coli cat gene encoding chloramphenicol acetyltransferase
   1360..2016    +  CDS            cat: CAT_ECOLX - Experimental evidence at protein level: Swiss-Prot protein existence level 1. This enzyme is an effector of chloramphenicol resistance in bacteria. From Escherichia coli. This protein is used as a marker in many commonly used cloning vectors, such as pACYC184.
   2040..2134    +  terminator     lambda t0 terminator: transcription terminator from phage lambda
   2170..2526    +  rep_origin     R6K γ ori: γ replication origin from E. coli plasmid R6K; requires the R6K initiator protein pi for replication
   2588..2612    +  protein_bind   attB1: mutant version of attB; recombination site for the Gateway® BP reaction BP Clonase™
   2636..2673    -  terminator     bacterial terminator (fragment): putative bacterial transcription terminator
>Addgene plasmid #26175 | pMLLCK-J72031 | depositor full sequence | sequence record 12296 | Author sequence
GATCTCAGCCGGAGCTCGCACCAGAAGACCCGGAAGACTGCTAAGGATCCTAACTCGCTCCTCAGGCTTC
CTCGCTCACTGACTCGCTGCGCTCGGTCGTTCGGCTGCGGCGAGCGGTATCAGCTCACTCAAAGGCGGTA
ATCAATTCGACCCAGCTTTCTTGTACAAAGTGGTTGATCGGATCTGCTGATCCTTCAACTCAGCAAAAGT
TCGATTTATTCAACAAAGCCACGTTGTGTCTCAAAATCTCTGATGTTACATTGCACAAGATAAAAATATA
TCATCATGAACAATAAAACTGTCTGCTTACATAAACAGTAATACAAGGGGTGTTATGAGCCATATTCAAC
GGGAAACGTCTTGCTCCAGGCCGCGATTAAATTCCAACATGGATGCTGATTTATATGGGTATAAATGGGC
TCGCGATAATGTCGGGCAATCAGGTGCGACAATCTATCGATTGTATGGGAAGCCCGATGCGCCAGAGTTG
TTTCTGAAACATGGCAAAGGTAGCGTTGCCAATGATGTTACAGATGAGATGGTCAGACTAAACTGGCTGA
CGGAATTTATGCCTCTTCCGACCATCAAGCATTTTATCCGTACTCCTGATGATGCATGGTTACTCACCAC
TGCGATCCCCGGGAAAACAGCATTCCAGGTATTAGAAGAATATCCTGATTCAGGTGAAAATATTGTTGAT
GCGCTGGCAGTGTTCCTGCGCCGGTTGCATTCGATTCCTGTTTGTAATTGTCCTTTTAACAGCGATCGCG
TATTTCGTCTCGCTCAGGCGCAATCACGAATGAATAACGGTTTGGTTGATGCGAGTGATTTTGATGACGA
GCGTAATGGCTGGCCTGTTGAACAAGTCTGGAAAGAAATGCATAAGCTTTTGCCATTCTCACCGGATTCA
GTCGTCACTCATGGTGATTTCTCACTTGATAACCTTATTTTTGACGAGGGGAAATTAATAGGTTGTATTG
ATGTTGGACGAGTCGGAATCGCAGACCGATACCAGGATCTTGCCATCCTATGGAACTGCCTCGGTGAGTT
TTCTCCTTCATTACAGAAACGGCTTTTTCAAAAATATGGTATTGATAATCCTGATATGAATAAATTGCAG
TTTCATTTGATGCTCGATGAGTTTTTCTAATCAGAATTGGTTAATTGGTTGTAACACTGGCAGAGCATTA
CGCTGACTTGACGGGAGGATCTCTGAAGACTCTCGAGCTGCAGGACTCACAGCTCCTCGGATCTTTGATC
GGGCACGTAAGAGGTTCCAACTTTCACCATAATGAAATAAGATCACTACCGGGCGTATTTTTTGAGTTAT
CGAGATTTTCAGGAGCTAAGGAAGCTAAAATGGAGAAAAAAATCACTGGATATACCACCGTTGATATATC
CCAATGGCATCGTAAAGAACATTTTGAGGCATTTCAGTCAGTTGCTCAATGTACCTATAACCAGACCGTT
CAGCTGGATATTACGGCCTTTTTAAAGACCGTAAAGAAAAATAAGCACAAGTTTTATCCGGCCTTTATTC
ACATTCTTGCCCGCCTGATGAATGCTCATCCGGAATTTCGTATGGCAATGAAAGACGGTGAGCTGGTGAT
ATGGGATAGTGTTCACCCTTGTTACACCGTTTTCCATGAGCAAACTGAAACGTTTTCATCGCTCTGGAGT
GAATACCACGACGATTTCCGGCAGTTTCTACACATATATTCGCAAGATGTGGCGTGTTACGGTGAAAACC
TGGCCTATTTCCCTAAAGGGTTTATTGAGAATATGTTTTTCGTCTCAGCCAATCCCTGGGTGAGTTTCAC
CAGTTTTGATTTAAACGTGGCCAATATGGACAACTTCTTCGCCCCCGTTTTCACCATGGGCAAATATTAT
ACGCAAGGCGACAAGGTGCTGATGCCGCTGGCGATTCAGGTTCATCATGCCGTTTGTGATGGCTTCCATG
TCGGCAGAATGCTTAATGAATTACAACAGTACTGCGATGAGTGGCAGGGCGGGGCGTAATTTGATATCGA
GCTCGCTTGGACTCCTGTTGATAGATCCAGTAATGACCTCAGAACTCCATCTGGATTTGTTCAGAACGCT
CGGTTGCCGCCGGGCGTTTTTTATTGGTGAGAATCCAAGCCTCGGATCTAGCAGTTCAACCTGTTGATAG
TACGTACTAAGCTCTCATGTTTCACGTACTAAGCTCTCATGTTTAACGTACTAAGCTCTCATGTTTAACG
AACTAAACCCTCATGGCTAACGTACTAAGCTCTCATGGCTAACGTACTAAGCTCTCATGTTTCACGTACT
AAGCTCTCATGTTTGAACAATAAAATTAATATAAATCAGCAACTTAAATAGCCTCTAAGGTTTTAAGTTT
TATAAGAAAAAAAAGAATATATAAGGCTTTTAAAGCTTTTAAGGTTTAACGGTTGTGGACAACAAGCCAG
GGATGTAACGCACTGAGAAGCCCTTAGAGCCTCTCAAAGCAATTTTGAGTGACACAGGAACACTTAACGG
CTGACATGGGAATTAGCCATGGGCCCGTGCGAATCACGGATCTCCCGATCAAGAATTGCCATTATCAACA
AGTTTGTACAAAAAAGCAGGCTCCGAATTGGTATCACGAGGCAGAATTTCAGATAAAAAAAATCCTTAGC
TTTCGCTAAGGATCTGAAGTGGAATTCATGA
