>Addgene plasmid #26175 | pMLLCK-J72031 | addgene partial sequence | sequence record 32293 | 26175 with pMLL-5 5'-gtatcacgaggcagaatttcag
AGGATCTGAAGTGGAATTCATGAGATCTCAGCCGGAGCTCGCACCAGAAGACCCGGAAGACTGCTAAGGA
TCCTAACTCGCTCCTCAGGCTTCCTCGCTCACTGACTCGCTGCGCTCGGTCGTTCGGCTGCGGCGAGCGG
TATCAGCTCACTCAAAGGCGGTAATCAATTCGACCCAGCTTTCTTGTACAAAGTGGTTGATCGGATCTGC
TGATCCTTCAACTCAGCAAAAGTTCGATTTATTCAACAAAGCCACGTTGTGTCTCAAAATCTCTGATGTT
ACATTGCACAAGATAAAAATATATCATCATGAACAATAAAACTGTCTGCTTACATAAACAGTAATACAAG
GGGTGTTATGAGCCATATTCAACGGGAAACGTCTTGCTCCAGGCCGCGATTAAATTCCAACATGGATGCT
GATTTATATGGGTATAAATGGGCTCGCGATAATGTCGGGCAATCAGGTGCGACAATCTATCGATTGTATG
GGAAGCCCGATGCGCCAGAGTTGTTTCTGAAACATGGCAAAGGTAGCGTTGCCAATGATGTTACAGATGA
GATGGTCAGACTAAACTGGCTGACGGAATTTATGCCTCTTCCGACCATCAAGCATTTTATCCGTACTCCT
GATGATGCATGGTTACTCACCACTGCGATCCCCGGGAAAACAGCATTCCAGGTATTAGAAGAATATCCTG
ATTCAGGTGAAAATATTGTTGATGCGCTGGCAGTGTTCCTGCGCCGGTTGCATTCGATTCCTGTTTGTAA
TTGTCCTTTTAACAGCGATCGCGTATTTCGTCTCGCTCAGGCGCAATCACGAA
